>Addgene plasmid #178850 | pPBpuro-EGFP-eDHFR(69K6) | depositor full sequence | sequence record 347456 | pPBpuro-EGFP-eDHFR(69K6) sequence 8162 bps
CTAAATTGTAAGCGTTAATATTTTGTTAAAATTCGCGTTAAATTTTTGTTAAATCAGCTCATTTTTTAAC
CAATAGGCCGAAATCGGCAAAATCCCTTATAAATCAAAAGAATAGACCGAGATAGGGT
[37 nt withheld, positions 129-165]
AAAGAACGTGGACTCCAACGTCAAAGG
[49 nt withheld, positions 193-241]
T
[91 nt withheld, positions 243-333]
G
[124 nt withheld, positions 335-458]
CCCATTCGCCATTCAGGCTGCGCAACTGTTGGGAAGGGCGATCGGTGCGGGCCTCTTCGCTATTACGCCA
GCTGGCGAAAGGGGGATGTGCTGCAAGGCGATTAAGTTGGGTAACGCCAGGGTTTTCCCAGTCACGACGT
TGTAAAACGACGGCCAGTGAGCGCGCGTAATACGACTCACTATAGGGCGAATTGGGGCGCGCCATTCTAG
ATTAACCCTAGAAAGATAGTCTGCGTAAAATTGACGCATGCATTCTTGAAATATTGCTCTCTCTTTCTAA
ATAGCGCGAATCCGTCGCTGTGCATTTAGGACATCTCAGTCGCCGCTTGGAGCTCCCGTGAGGCGTGCTT
GTCAATGCGGTAAGTGTCACTGATTTTGAACTATAACGACCGCGTGAGTCAAAATGACGCATGATTATCT
TTTACGTGACTTTTAAGATTTAACTCATACGATAATTATATTGTTATTTCATGTTCTACTTACGTGATAA
CTTATTATATATATATTTTCTTGTTATAGATATCAACTAGAATGCTAGCATGGGCCCATCTCGACATTGA
TTATTGACTAGTTATTAATAGTAATCAATTACGGGGTCATTAGTTCATAGCCCATATATGGAGTTCCGCG
TTACATAACTTACGGTAAATGGCCCGCCTGGCTGACCGCCCAACGACCCCCGCCCATTGACGTCAATAAT
GACGTATGTTCCCATAGTAACGCCAATAGGGACTTTCCATTGACGTCAATGGGTGGACTATTTACGGTAA
ACTGCCCACTTGGCAGTACATCAAGTGTATCATATGCCAAGTACGCCCCCTATTGACGTCAATGACGGTA
AATGGCCCGCCTGGCATTATGCCCAGTACATGACCTTATGGGACTTTCCTACTTGGCAGTACATCTACGT
ATTAGTCATCGCTATTACCATGGGTCGAGGTGAGCCCCACGTTCTGCTTCACTCTCCCCATCTCCCCCCC
CTCCCCACCCCCAATTTTGTATTTATTTATTTTTTAATTATTTTGTGCAGCGATGGGGGCGGGGGGGGGG
GGGGCGCGCGCCAGGCGGGGCGGGGCGGGGCGAGGGGCGGGGCGGGGCGAGGCGGAGAGGTGCGGCGGCA
GCCAATCAGAGCGGCGCGCTCCGAAAGTTTCCTTTTATGGCGAGGCGGCGGCGGCGGCGGCCCTATAAAA
AGCGAAGCGCGCGGCGGGCGGGAGTCGCTGCGTTGCCTTCGCCCCGTGCCCCGCTCCGCGCCGCCTCGCG
CCGCCCGCCCCGGCTCTGACTGACCGCGTTACTCCCACAGGTGAGCGGGCGGGACGGCCCTTCTCCTCCG
GGCTGTAATTAGCGCTTGGTTTAATGACGGCTCGTTTCTTTTCTGTGGCTGCGTGAAAGCCTTAAAGGGC
TCCGGGAGGGCCCTTTGTGCGGGGGGGAGCGGCTCGGGGGGTGCGTGCGTGTGTGTGTGCGTGGGGAGCG
CCGCGTGCGGCCCGCGCTGCCCGGCGGCTGTGAGCGCTGCGGGCGCGGCGCGGGGCTTTGTGCGCTCCGC
GTGTGCGCGAGGGGAGCGCGGCCGGGGGCGGTGCCCCGCGGTGCGGGGGGGCTGCGAGGGGAACAAAGGC
TGCGTGCGGGGTGTGTGCGTGGGGGGGTGAGCAGGGGGTGTGGGCGCGGCGGTCGGGCTGTAACCCCCCC
CTGCACCCCCCTCCCCGAGTTGCTGAGCACGGCCCGGCTTCGGGTGCGGGGCTCCGTGCGGGGCGTGGCG
CGGGGCTCGCCGTGCCGGGCGGGGGGTGGCGGCAGGTGGGGGTGCCGGGCGGGGCGGGGCCGCCTCGGGC
CGGGGAGGGCTCGGGGGAGGGGCGCGGCGGCCCCGGAGCGCCGGCGGCTGTCGAGGCGCGGCGAGCCGCA
GCCATTGCCTTTTATGGTAATCGTGCGAGAGGGCGCAGGGACTTCCTTTGTCCCAAATCTGGCGGAGCCG
AAATCTGGGAGGCGCCGCCGCACCCCCTCTAGCGGGCGCGGGCGAAGCGGTGCGGCGCCGGCAGGAAGGA
AATGGGCGGGGAGGGCCTTCGTGCGTCGCCGCGCCGCCGTCCCCTTCTCCATCTCCAGCCTCGGGGCTGC
CGCAGGGGGACGGCTGCCTTCGGGGGGGACGGGGCAGGGCGGGGTTCGGCTTCTGGCGTGTGACCGGCGG
CTCTAGAGCCTCTGCTAACCATGTTCATGCCTTCTTCTTTTTCCTACAGCTCCTGGGCAACGTGCTGGTT
GTTGTGCTGTCTCATCATTTTGGCAAAGAATTGGGATCCACCGGTCGCCACCATGGTGAGCAAGGGCGAG
GAGCTGTTCACCGGGGTGGTGCCCATCCTGGTCGAGCTGGACGGCGACGTAAACGGCCACAAGTTCAGCG
TGTCCGGCGAGGGCGAGGGCGATGCCACCTACGGCAAGCTGACCCTGAAGTTCATCTGCACCACCGGCAA
GCTGCCCGTGCCCTGGCCCACCCTCGTGACCACCCTGACCTACGGCGTGCAGTGCTTCAGCCGCTACCCC
GACCACATGAAGCAGCACGACTTCTTCAAGTCCGCCATGCCCGAAGGCTACGTCCAGGAGCGCACCATCT
TCTTCAAGGACGACGGCAACTACAAGACCCGCGCCGAGGTGAAGTTCGAGGGCGACACCCTGGTGAACCG
CATCGAGCTGAAGGGCATCGACTTCAAGGAGGACGGCAACATCCTGGGGCACAAGCTGGAGTACAACTAC
AACAGCCACAACGTCTATATCATGGCCGACAAGCAGAAGAACGGCATCAAGGTGAACTTCAAGATCCGCC
ACAACATCGAGGACGGCAGCGTGCAGCTCGCCGACCACTACCAGCAGAACACCCCCATCGGCGACGGCCC
CGTGCTGCTGCCCGACAACCACTACCTGAGCACCCAGTCCGCCCTGAGCAAAGACCCCAACGAGAAGCGC
GATCACATGGTCCTGCTGGAGTTCGTGACCGCCGCCGGGATCACTCTCGGCATGGACGAGCTGTACAAGT
CTGGGTCCGCAGCCAGTAGCGCCGGAAGTATGATCAGTCTGATTGCGGCGTTAGCGGTAGATCGCGTTAT
CGGCATGGAAAACGCCATGCCGTGGAACCTGCCTGCCGATCTCGCCTGGTTTAAACGCAACACCTTAAAT
AAACCCGTGATTATGGGCCGCCATACCTGGGAATCAATCGGTCGTCCGTTGCCAGGACGCAAAAATATTA
TCCTCAGCAGTCAACCGGGTACGGACAAAAAAAAGAAAAAGAAAGATCGCGTAACGTGGGTGAAGTCGGT
GGATGAAGCCATCGCGGCGTGTGGTGACGTACCAGAAATCATGGTGATTGGCGGCGGTCGCGTTTATGAA
CAGTTCTTGCCAAAAGCGCAAAAACTGTATCTGACGCATATCGACGCAGAAGTGGAAGGCGACACCCATT
TCCCGGATTACGAGCCGGATGACTGGGAATCGGTATTCAGCGAATTCCACGATGCTGATGCGCAGAACTC
TCACAGCTATTGCTTTGAGATTCTGGAGCGGCGGTAACCCGGGATAAGTCAACTAACTTAAGCTAGCAAC
GGTTTCCCTCTAGCGGGATCAATTCCGCCCCCCCCCCCTAACGTTACTGGCCGAAGCCGCTTGGAATAAG
GCCGGTGTGCGTTTGTCTATATGTTATTTTCCACCATATTGCCGTCTTTTGGCAATGTGAGGGCCCGGAA
ACCTGGCCCTGTCTTCTTGACGAGCATTCCTAGGGGTCTTTCCCCTCTCGCCAAAGGAATGCAAGGTCTG
TTGAATGTCGTGAAGGAAGCAGTTCCTCTGGAAGCTTCTTGAAGACAAACAACGTCTGTAGCGACCCTTT
GCAGGCAGCGGAACCCCCCACCTGGCGACAGGTGCCTCTGCGGCCAAAAGCCACGTGTATAAGATACACC
TGCAAAGGCGGCACAACCCCAGTGCCACGTTGTGAGTTGGATAGTTGTGGAAAGAGTCAAATGGCTCTCC
TCAAGCGTATTCAACAAGGGGCTGAAGGATGCCCAGAAGGTACCCCATTGTATGGGATCTGATCTGGGGC
CTCGGTGCACATGCTTTACATGTGTTTAGTCGAGGTTAAAAAACGTCTAGGCCCCCCGAACCACGGGGAC
GTGGTTTTCCTTTGAAAAACACGATAATACCATGACCGAGTACAAGCCCACGGTGCGCCTCGCCACCCGC
GACGACGTCCCCAGGGCCGTACGCACCCTCGCCGCCGCGTTCGCCGACTACCCCGCCACGCGCCACACCG
TCGATCCGGACCGCCACATCGAGCGGGTCACCGAGCTGCAAGAACTCTTCCTCACGCGCGTCGGGCTCGA
CATCGGCAAGGTGTGGGTCGCGGACGACGGCGCCGCGGTGGCGGTCTGGACCACGCCGGAGAGCGTCGAA
GCGGGGGCGGTGTTCGCCGAGATCGGCCCGCGCATGGCCGAGTTGAGCGGTTCCCGGCTGGCCGCGCAGC
AACAGATGGAAGGCCTCCTGGCGCCGCACCGGCCCAAGGAGCCCGCGTGGTTCCTGGCCACCGTCGGCGT
CTCGCCCGACCACCAGGGCAAGGGTCTGGGCAGCGCCGTCGTGCTCCCCGGAGTGGAGGCGGCCGAGCGC
GCCGGGGTGCCCGCCTTCCTGGAGACCTCCGCGCCCCGCAACCTCCCCTTCTACGAGCGGCTCGGCTTCA
CCGTCACCGCCGACGTCGAGTGCCCGAAGGACCGCGCGACCTGGTGCATGACCCGCAAGCCCGGTGCCTG
ATCGATGATCTAGAGCTCGCTGATCAGCCTCGACTGTGCCTTCTAGTTGCCAGCCATCTGTTGTTTGCCC
CTCCCCCGTGCCTTCCTTGACCCTGGAAGGTGCCACTCCCACTGTCCTTTCCTAATAAAATGAGGAAATT
GCATCGCATTGTCTGAGTAGGTGTCATTCTATTCTGGGGGGTGGGGTGGGGCAGGACAGCAAGGGGGAGG
ATTGGGAAGACAATAGCAGGCATGCTGGGGATGCGGTGGGCTCTATGGCTTCTGAGGCGGAAAGAACCTG
CAGCCCAAGCTTGGCGTAATCATGGTCATAGCTGTTTCCTGTGTGAAATTGTTATCCGCTCACAATTCCA
CACAACATACGAGCCGGAAGCATAAAGTGTAAAGCCTGGGGTGCCTAATGAGTGAGCTAACTCACATTAA
TTGCGTTGCGCTCACTGCCCGCTTTCCAGTCGGGAAACCTGTCGTGCCAGCGGATCTTAAAAGTTTTGTT
ACTTTATAGAAGAAATTTTGAGTTTTTGTTTTTTTTTAATAAATAAATAAACATAAATAAATTGTTTGTT
GAATTTATTATTAGTATGTAAGTGTAAATATAATAAAACTTAATATCTATTCAAATTAATAAATAAACCT
CGATATACAGACCGATAAAACACATGCGTCAATTTTACGCATGATTATCTTTAACGTACGTCACAATATG
ATTATCTTTCTAGGGTTAATCTAGTATACGCGTTTAATTAATCCAGCTTTTGTTCCCTTTAGTGAGGGTT
AATTGCGCGCTTGGCGTAATCATGGTCATAGCTGTTTCCTGTGTGAAATTGTTATCCGCTCACAATTCCA
CACAACATACGAGCCGGAAGCATAAAGTGTAAAGCCTGGGGTGCCTAATGAGTGAGCTAACTCACATTAA
TTGCGTTGCGCTCACTGCCCGCTTTCCAGTCGGGAAACCTGTCGTGCCAGCTGCATTAATGAATCGGCCA
ACGCGCGGGGAGAGGCGGTTTGCGTATTGGGCGCTCTTCCGCTTCCTCGCTCACTGACTCGCTGCGCTCG
GTCGTTCGGCTGCGGCGAGCGGTATCAGCTCACTCAAAGGCGGTAATACGGTTATCCACAGAATCAGGGG
ATAACGCAGGAAAGAACATGTGAGCAAAAGGCCAGCAAAAGGCCAGGAACCGTAAAAAGGCCGCGTTGCT
GGCGTTTTTCCATAGGCTCCGCCCCCCTGACGAGCATCACAAAAATCGACGCTCAAGTCAGAGGTGGCGA
AACCCGACAGGACTATAAAGATACCAGGCGTTTCCCCCTGGAAGCTCCCTCGTGCGCTCTCCTGTTCCGA
CCCTGCCGCTTACCGGATACCTGTCCGCCTTTCTCCCTTCGGGAAGCGTGGCGCTTTCTCATAGCTCACG
CTGTAGGTATCTCAGTTCGGTGTAGGTCGTTCGCTCCAAGCTGGGCTGTGTGCACGAACCCCCCGTTCAG
CCCGACCGCTGCGCCTTATCCGGTAACTATCGTCTTGAGTCCAACCCGGTAAGACACGACTTATCGCCAC
TGGCAGCAGCCACTGGTAACAGGATTAGCAGAGCGAGGTATGTAGGCGGTGCTACAGAGTTCTTGAAGTG
GTGGCCTAACTACGGCTACACTAGAAGGACAGTATTTGGTATCTGCGCTCTGCTGAAGCCAGTTACCTTC
GGAAAAAGAGTTGGTAGCTCTTGATCCGGCAAACAAACCACCGCTGGTAGCGGTGGTTTTTTTGTTTGCA
AGCAGCAGATTACGCGCAGAAAAAAAGGATCTCAAGAAGATCCTTTGATCTTTTCTACGGGGTCTGACGC
TCAGTGGAACGAAAACTCACGTTAAGGGATTTTGGTCATGAGATTATCAAAAAGGATCTTCACCTAGATC
CTTTTAAATTAAAAATGAAGTTTTAAATCAATCTAAAGTATATATGAGTAAACTTGGTCTGACAGTTACC
AATGCTTAATCAGTGAGGCACCTATCTCAGCGATCTGTCTATTTCGTTCATCCATAGTTGCCTGACTCCC
CGTCGTGTAGATAACTACGATACGGGAGGGCTTACCATCTGGCCCCAGTGCTGCAATGATACCGCGAGAC
CCACGCTCACCGGCTCCAGATTTATCAGCAATAAACCAGCCAGCCGGAAGGGCCGAGCGCAGAAGTGGTC
CTGCAACTTTATCCGCCTCCATCCAGTCTATTAATTGTTGCCGGGAAGCTAGAGTAAGTAGTTCGCCAGT
TAATAGTTTGCGCAACGTTGTTGCCATTGCTACAGGCATCGTGGTGTCACGCTCGTCGTTTGGTATGGCT
TCATTCAGCTCCGGTTCCCAACGATCAAGGCGAGTTACATGATCCCCCATGTTGTGCAAAAAAGCGGTTA
GCTCCTTCGGTCCTCCGATCGTTGTCAGAAGTAAGTTGGCCGCAGTGTTATCACTCATGGTTATGGCAGC
ACTGCATAATTCTCTTACTGTCATGCCATCCGTAAGATGCTTTTCTGTGACTGGTGAGTACTCAACCAAG
TCATTCTGAGAATAGTGTATGCGGCGACCGAGTTGCTCTTGCCCGGCGTCAATACGGGATAATACCGCGC
CACATAGCAGAACTTTAAAAGTGCTCATCATTGGAAAACGTTCTTCGGGGCGAAAACTCTCAAGGATCTT
ACCGCTGTTGAGATCCAGTTCGATGTAACCCACTCGTGCACCCAACTGATCTTCAGCATCTTTTACTTTC
ACCAGCGTTTCTGGGTGAGCAAAAACAGGAAGGCAAAATGCCGCAAAAAAGGGAATAAGGGCGACACGGA
AATGTTGAATACTCATACTCTTCCTTTTTCAATATTATTGAAGCATTTATCAGGGTTATTGTCTCATGAG
CGGATACATATTTGAATGTATTTAGAAAAATAAACAAATAGGGGTTCCGCGCACATTTCCCCGAAAAGTG
CCAC
Features (pLannotate 1.2.2; 24 found; start..end, strand, type, name):
     30..458     -  rep_origin     f1 ori (sequence partly withheld): f1 bacteriophage origin of replication; arrow indicates direction of (+) strand synthesis
    463..618     -  CDS            lacZα (fragment): LacZα fragment of β-galactosidase; lacZ fragment
    626..644     +  promoter       T7 promoter: promoter for bacteriophage T7 RNA polymerase
   1011..1390    +  enhancer       CMV enhancer: human cytomegalovirus immediate early enhancer
   1393..1668    +  promoter       chicken β-actin promoter: No description available
   1669..2677    +  intron         chimeric intron: chimera between introns from chicken β-actin and rabbit β-globin
   2751..3467    +  CDS            EGFP: EGFP is a basic (constitutively fluorescent) green fluorescent protein published in 1996, derived from Aequorea victoria. It is reported to be a rapidly-maturing weak dimer with moderate acid sensitivity.
   3498..3995    +  CDS            ecDHFR: E. coli dihydrofolate reductase; folA
   4057..4617    +  misc_feature   IRES: internal ribosome entry site (IRES) of the encephalomyocarditis virus (EMCV)
   4620..5219    +  CDS            PuroR: puromycin N-acetyltransferase; pac from Streptomyces; confers resistance to puromycin
   5252..5476    +  polyA_signal   bGH poly(A) signal: bovine growth hormone polyadenylation signal
   5480..5496    +  promoter       SV40 promoter (fragment): SV40 enhancer and early promoter
   5547..5563    -  protein_bind   lac operator: The lac repressor binds to the lac operator to inhibit transcription in E. coli. This inhibition can be relieved by adding lactose or isopropyl-β-D-thiogalactopyranoside (IPTG). lac repressor encoded by lacI
   5571..5601    -  promoter       lac promoter: promoter for the E. coli lac operon
   5616..5637    -  protein_bind   CAP binding site: CAP binding activates transcription in the presence of cAMP. E. coli catabolite activator protein
   5650..5689    -  CDS            lacI (fragment): lac repressor; lacI; The lac repressor binds to the lac operator to inhibit transcription in E. coli. This inhibition can be relieved by adding lactose or isopropyl-β-D-thiogalactopyranoside (IPTG).
   5974..5992    -  promoter       T3 promoter: promoter for bacteriophage T3 RNA polymerase
   6037..6053    -  protein_bind   lac operator: The lac repressor binds to the lac operator to inhibit transcription in E. coli. This inhibition can be relieved by adding lactose or isopropyl-β-D-thiogalactopyranoside (IPTG). lac repressor encoded by lacI
   6061..6091    -  promoter       lac promoter: promoter for the E. coli lac operon
   6106..6127    -  protein_bind   CAP binding site: CAP binding activates transcription in the presence of cAMP. E. coli catabolite activator protein
   6140..6232    -  CDS            lacI (fragment): lac repressor; lacI; The lac repressor binds to the lac operator to inhibit transcription in E. coli. This inhibition can be relieved by adding lactose or isopropyl-β-D-thiogalactopyranoside (IPTG).
   6415..7003    -  rep_origin     ori: high-copy-number ColE1/pMB1/pBR322/pUC origin of replication
   7174..8034    -  CDS            AmpR: β-lactamase; bla; confers resistance to ampicillin, carbenicillin, and related antibiotics
   8035..8139    -  promoter       AmpR promoter: bla
