>Addgene plasmid #178850 | pPBpuro-EGFP-eDHFR(69K6) | addgene full sequence | sequence record 351725 | Addgene Partial NGS Result
GGGGCGCGGCGGCCCCCGGAGCGCCGGCGGCTGTCGAGGCGCGGCGAGCCGCAGCCATTGCCTTTTATGG
TAATCGTGCGAGAGGGCGCAGGGACTTCCTTTGTCCCAAATCTGTGCGGAGCCGAAATCTGGGAGGCGCC
GCCGCACCCCCTCTAGCGGGCGCGGGGCGAAGCGGTGCGGCGCCGGCAGGAAGGAAATGGGCGGGGAGGG
CCTTCGTGCGTCGCCGCGCCGCCGTCCCCTTCTCCCTCTCCAGCCTCGGGGCTGTCCGCGGGGGGACGGC
TGCCTTCGGGGGGGACGGGGCAGGGCGGGGTTCGGCTTCTGGCGTGTGACCGGCGGCTCTAGAGCCTCTG
CTAACCATGTTCATGCCTTCTTCTTTTTCCTACAGCTCCTGGGCAACGTGCTGGTTATTGTGCTGTCTCA
TCATTTTGGCAAAGAATTGGGATCCACCGGTCGCCACCATGGTGAGCAAGGGCGAGGAGCTGTTCACCGG
GGTGGTGCCCATCCTGGTCGAGCTGGACGGCGACGTAAACGGCCACAAGTTCAGCGTGTCCGGCGAGGGC
GAGGGCGATGCCACCTACGGCAAGCTGACCCTGAAGTTCATCTGCACCACCGGCAAGCTGCCCGTGCCCT
GGCCCACCCTCGTGACCACCCTGACCTACGGCGTGCAGTGCTTCAGCCGCTACCCCGACCACATGAAGCA
GCACGACTTCTTCAAGTCCGCCATGCCCGAAGGCTACGTCCAGGAGCGCACCATCTTCTTCAAGGACGAC
GGCAACTACAAGACCCGCGCCGAGGTGAAGTTCGAGGGCGACACCCTGGTGAACCGCATCGAGCTGAAGG
GCATCGACTTCAAGGAGGACGGCAACATCCTGGGGCACAAGCTGGAGTACAACTACAACAGCCACAACGT
CTATATCATGGCCGACAAGCAGAAGAACGGCATCAAGGTGAACTTCAAGATCCGCCACAACATCGAGGAC
GGCAGCGTGCAGCTCGCCGACCACTACCAGCAGAACACCCCCATCGGCGACGGCCCCGTGCTGCTGCCCG
ACAACCACTACCTGAGCACCCAGTCCGCCCTGAGCAAAGACCCCAACGAGAAGCGCGATCACATGGTCCT
GCTGGAGTTCGTGACCGCCGCCGGGATCACTCTCGGCATGGACGAGCTGTACAAGTCTGGGTCCGCAGCC
AGTAGCGCCGGAAGTATGATCAGTCTGATTGCGGCGTTAGCGGTAGATCGCGTTATCGGCATGGAAAACG
CCATGCCGTGGAACCTGCCTGCCGATCTCGCCTGGTTTAAACGCAACACCTTAAATAAACCCGTGATTAT
GGGCCGCCATACCTGGGAATCAATCGGTCGTCCGTTGCCAGGACGCAAAAATATTATCCTCAGCAGTCAA
CCGGGTACGGACAAAAAAAAGAAAAAGAAAGATCGCGTAACGTGGGTGAAGTCGGTGGATGAAGCCATCG
CGGCGTGTGGTGACGTACCAGAAATCATGGTGATTGGCGGCGGTCGCGTTTATGAACAGTTCTTGCCAAA
AGCGCAAAAACTGTATCTGACGCATATCGACGCAGAAGTGGAAGGCGACACCCATTTCCCGGATTACGAG
CCGGATGACTGGGAATCGGTATTCAGCGAATTCCACGATGCTGATGCGCAGAACTCTCACAGCTATTGCT
TTGAGATTCTGGAGCGGCGGTAACCCGGGATAAGTCAACTAACTTAAGCTAGCAACGGTTTCCCTCTAGC
GGGATCAATTCCGCCCCCCCCCCCTAACGTTACTGGCCGAAGCCGCTTGGAATAAGGCCGGTGTGCGTTT
GTCTATATGTTATTTTCCACCATATTGCCGTCTTTTGGCAATGTGAGGGCCCGGAAACCTGGCCCTGTCT
TCTTGACGAGCATTCCTAGGGGTCTTTCCCCTCTCGCCAAAGGAATGCAAGGTCTGTTGAATGTCGTGAA
GGAAGCAGTTCCTCTGGAAGCTTCTTGAAGACAAACAACGTCTGTAGCGACCCTTTGCAGGCAGCGGAAC
CCCCCACCTGGCGACAGGTGCCTCTGCGGCCAAAAGCCACGTGTATAAGATACACCTGCAAAGGCGGCAC
AACCCCAGTGCCACGTTGTGAGTTGGATAGTTGTGGAAAGAGTCAAATGGCTCTCCTCAAGCGTATTCAA
CAAGGGGCTGAAGGATGCCCAGAAGGTACCCCATTGTATGGGATCTGATCTGGGGCCTCGGTGCACATGC
TTTACATGTGTTTAGTCGAGGTTAAAAAAACGTCTAGGCCCCCCGAACCACGGGGACGTGGTTTTCCTTT
GAAAAACACGATAATACCATGACCGAGTACAAGCCCACGGTGCGCCTCGCCACCCGCGACGACGTCCCCA
GGGCCGTACGCACCCTCGCCGCCGCGTTCGCCGACTACCCCGCCACGCGCCACACCGTCGATCCGGACCG
CCACATCGAGCGGGTCACCGAGCTGCAAGAACTCTTCCTCACGCGCGTCGGGCTCGACATCGGCAAGGTG
TGGGTCGCGGACGACGGCGCCGCGGTGGCGGTCTGGACCACGCCGGAGAGCGTCGAAGCGGGGGCGGTGT
TCGCCGAGATCGGCCCGCGCATGGCCGAGTTGAGCGGTTCCCGGCTGGCCGCGCAGCAACAGATGGAAGG
CCTCCTGGCGCCGCACCGGCCCAAGGAGCCCGCGTGGTTCCTGGCCACCGTCGGCGTCTCGCCCGACCAC
CAGGGCAAGGGTCTGGGCAGCGCCGTCGTGCTCCCCGGAGTGGAGGCGGCCGAGCGCGCCGGGGTGCCCG
CCTTCCTGGAGACCTCCGCGCCCCGCAACCTCCCCTTCTACGAGCGGCTCGGCTTCACCGTCACCGCCGA
CGTCGAGGTGCCCGAAGGACCGCGCACCTGGTGCATGACCCGCAAGCCCGGTGCCTGATCGATGATCTAG
AGCTCGCTGATCAGCCTCGACTGTGCCTTCTAGTTGCCAGCCATCTGTTGTTTGCCCCTCCCCCGTGCCT
TCCTTGACCCTGGAAGGTGCCACTCCCACTGTCCTTTCCTAATAAAATGAGGAAATTGCATCGCATTGTC
TGAGTAGGTGTCATTCTATTCTGGGGGGTGGGGTGGGGCAGGACAGCAAGGGGGAGGATTGGGAAGACAA
TAGCAGGCATGCTGGGGATGCGGTGGGCTCTATGGCTTCTGAGGCGGAAAGAACCTGCAGCCCAAGCTTG
GCGTAATCATGGTCATAGCTGTTTCCTGTGTGAAATTGTTATCCGCTCACAATTCCACACAACATACGAG
CCGGAAGCATAAAGTGTAAAGCCTGGGGTGCCTAATGAGTGAGCTAACTCACATTAATTGCGTTGCGCTC
ACTGCCCGCTTTCCAGTCGGGAAACCTGTCGTGCCAGCGGATCTTAAAAGTTTTGTTACTTTATAGAAGA
AATTTTGAGTTTTTGTTTTTTTTTAATAAATAAATAAACATAAATAAATTGTTTGTTGAATTTATTATTA
GTATGTAAGTGTAAATATAATAAAACTTAATATCTATTCAAATTAATAAATAAACCTCGATATACAGACC
GATAAAACACATGCGTCAATTTTACGCATGATTATCTTTAACGTACGTCACAATATGATTATCTTTCTAG
GGTTAATCTAGTATACGCGTTTAATTAATCCAGCTTTTGTTCCCTTTAGTGAGGGTTAATTGCGCGCTTG
GCGTAATCATGGTCATAGCTGTTTCCTGTGTGAAATTGTTATCCGCTCACAATTCCACACAACATACGAG
CCGGAAGCATAAAGTGTAAAGCCTGGGGTGCCTAATGAGTGAGCTAACTCACATTAATTGCGTTGCGCTC
ACTGCCCGCTTTCCAGTCGGGAAACCTGTCGTGCCAGCTGCATTAATGAATCGGCCAACGCGCGGGGAGA
GGCGGTTTGCGTATTGGGCGCTCTTCCGCTTCCTCGCTCACTGACTCGCTGCGCTCGGTCGTTCGGCTGC
GGCGAGCGGTATCAGCTCACTCAAAGGCGGTAATACGGTTATCCACAGAATCAGGGGATAACGCAGGAAA
GAACATGTGAGCAAAAGGCCAGCAAAAGGCCAGGAACCGTAAAAAGGCCGCGTTGCTGGCGTTTTTCCAT
AGGCTCCGCCCCCCTGACGAGCATCACAAAAATCGACGCTCAAGTCAGAGGTGGCGAAACCCGACAGGAC
TATAAAGATACCAGGCGTTTCCCCCTGGAAGCTCCCTCGTGCGCTCTCCTGTTCCGACCCTGCCGCTTAC
CGGATACCTGTCCGCCTTTCTCCCTTCGGGAAGCGTGGCGCTTTCTCATAGCTCACGCTGTAGGTATCTC
AGTTCGGTGTAGGTCGTTCGCTCCAAGCTGGGCTGTGTGCACGAACCCCCCGTTCAGCCCGACCGCTGCG
CCTTATCCGGTAACTATCGTCTTGAGTCCAACCCGGTAAGACACGACTTATCGCCACTGGCAGCAGCCAC
TGGTAACAGGATTAGCAGAGCGAGGTATGTAGGCGGTGCTACAGAGTTCTTGAAGTGGTGGCCTAACTAC
GGCTACACTAGAAGAACAGTATTTGGTATCTGCGCTCTGCTGAAGCCAGTTACCTTCGGAAAAAGAGTTG
GTAGCTCTTGATCCGGCAAACAAACCACCGCTGGTAGCGGTGGTTTTTTTGTTTGCAAGCAGCAGATTAC
GCGCAGAAAAAAAGGATCTCAAGAAGATCCTTTGATCTTTTCTACGGGGTCTGACGCTCAGTGGAACGAA
AACTCACGTTAAGGGATTTTGGTCATGAGATTATCAAAAAGGATCTTCACCTAGATCCTTTTAAATTAAA
AATGAAGTTTTAAATCAATCTAAAGTATATATGAGTAAACTTGGTCTGACAGTTACCAATGCTTAATCAG
TGAGGCACCTATCTCAGCGATCTGTCTATTTCGTTCATCCATAGTTGCCTGACTCCCCGTCGTGTAGATA
ACTACGATACGGGAGGGCTTACCATCTGGCCCCAGTGCTGCAATGATACCGCGAGACCCACGCTCACCGG
CTCCAGATTTATCAGCAATAAACCAGCCAGCCGGAAGGGCCGAGCGCAGAAGTGGTCCTGCAACTTTATC
CGCCTCCATCCAGTCTATTAATTGTTGCCGGGAAGCTAGAGTAAGTAGTTCGCCAGTTAATAGTTTGCGC
AACGTTGTTGCCATTGCTACAGGCATCGTGGTGTCACGCTCGTCGTTTGGTATGGCTTCATTCAGCTCCG
GTTCCCAACGATCAAGGCGAGTTACATGATCCCCCATGTTGTGCAAAAAAGCGGTTAGCTCCTTCGGTCC
TCCGATCGTTGTCAGAAGTAAGTTGGCCGCAGTGTTATCACTCATGGTTATGGCAGCACTGCATAATTCT
CTTACTGTCATGCCATCCGTAAGATGCTTTTCTGTGACTGGTGAGTACTCAACCAAGTCATTCTGAGAAT
AGTGTATGCGGCGACCGAGTTGCTCTTGCCCGGCGTCAATACGGGATAATACCGCGCCACATAGCAGAAC
TTTAAAAGTGCTCATCATTGGAAAACGTTCTTCGGGGCGAAAACTCTCAAGGATCTTACCGCTGTTGAGA
TCCAGTTCGATGTAACCCACTCGTGCACCCAACTGATCTTCAGCATCTTTTACTTTCACCAGCGTTTCTG
GGTGAGCAAAAACAGGAAGGCAAAATGCCGCAAAAAAGGGAATAAGGGCGACACGGAAATGTTGAATACT
CATACTCTTCCTTTTTCAATATTATTGAAGCATTTATCAGGGTTATTGTCTCATGAGCGGATACATATTT
GAATGTATTTAGAAAAATAAACAAATAGGGGTTCCGCGCACATTTCCCCGAAAAGTGCCACCTAAATTGT
AAGCGTTAATATTTTGTTAAAATTCGCGTTAAATTTTTGTTAAATCAGCTCATTTTTTAACCAATAGGCC
GAAATCGGCAAAATCCCTTATAAATCAAAAGAATAGACCGAGATAGGGT
[37 nt withheld, positions 6000-6036]
AAAGAACGTGGACTCCAACGTCAAAGG
[49 nt withheld, positions 6064-6112]
T
[91 nt withheld, positions 6114-6204]
G
[124 nt withheld, positions 6206-6329]
CCCATTCGCCATTCAGGCTGCGCAACTGTTGGGAAGGGCGATCGGTGCGGGCCTCTTCGCTATTACGCCA
GCTGGCGAAAGGGGGATGTGCTGCAAGGCGATTAAGTTGGGTAACGCCAGGGTTTTCCCAGTCACGACGT
TGTAAAACGACGGCCAGTGAGCGCGCGTAATACGACTCACTATAGGGCGAATTGGGGCGCGCCATTCTAG
ATTAACCCTAGAAAGATAGTCTGCGTAAAATTGACGCATGCATTCTTGAAATATTGCTCTCTCTTTCTAA
ATAGCGCGAATCCGTCGCTGTGCATTTAGGACATCTCAGTCGCCGCTTGGAGCTCCCGTGAGGCGTGCTT
GTCAATGCGGTAAGTGTCACTGATTTTGAACTATAACGACCGCGTGAGTCAAAATGACGCATGATTATCT
TTTACGTGACTTTTAAGATTTAACTCATACGATAATTATATTGTTATTTCATGTTCTACTTACGTGATAA
CTTATTATATATATATTTTCTTGTTATAGATATCAACTAGAATGCTAGCATGGGCCCATCTCGACATTGA
TTATTGACTAGTTATTAATAGTAATCAATTACGGGGTCATTAGTTCATAGCCCATATATGGAGTTCCGCG
TTACATAACTTACGGTAAATGGCCCGCCTGGCTGACCGCCCAACGACCCCCGCCCATTGACGTCAATAAT
GACGTATGTTCCCATAGTAACGCCAATAGGGACTTTCCATTGACGTCAATGGGTGGAGTATTTACGGTAA
ACTGCCCACTTGGCAGTACATCAAGTGTATCATATGCCAAGTACGCCCCCTATTGACGTCAATGACGGTA
AATGGCCCGCCTGGCATTATGCCCAGTACATGACCTTATGGGACTTTCCTACTTGGCAGTACATCTACGT
ATTAGTCATCGCTATTACCATGGTCGAGGTGAGCCCCACGTTCTGCTTCACTCTCCCCATCTCCCCCCCC
TCCCCACCCCCAATTTTGTATTTATTTATTTTTTAATTATTTTGTGCAGCGATGGGGGCGGGGGGGGGGG
GGGG
Features (pLannotate 1.2.2; 24 found; start..end, strand, type, name):
    459..1175    +  CDS            EGFP: EGFP is a basic (constitutively fluorescent) green fluorescent protein published in 1996, derived from Aequorea victoria. It is reported to be a rapidly-maturing weak dimer with moderate acid sensitivity.
   1206..1703    +  CDS            ecDHFR: E. coli dihydrofolate reductase; folA
   1765..2326    +  misc_feature   IRES: internal ribosome entry site (IRES) of the encephalomyocarditis virus (EMCV)
   2329..2928    +  CDS            PuroR: puromycin N-acetyltransferase; pac from Streptomyces alboniger; confers resistance to puromycin
   2961..3185    +  polyA_signal   bGH poly(A) signal: bovine growth hormone polyadenylation signal
   3189..3205    +  promoter       SV40 promoter (fragment): SV40 enhancer and early promoter
   3256..3272    -  protein_bind   lac operator: The lac repressor binds to the lac operator to inhibit transcription in E. coli. This inhibition can be relieved by adding lactose or isopropyl-β-D-thiogalactopyranoside (IPTG). lac repressor encoded by lacI
   3280..3310    -  promoter       lac promoter: promoter for the E. coli lac operon
   3325..3346    -  protein_bind   CAP binding site: CAP binding activates transcription in the presence of cAMP. E. coli catabolite activator protein
   3359..3398    -  CDS            lacI (fragment): lac repressor; lacI; The lac repressor binds to the lac operator to inhibit transcription in E. coli. This inhibition can be relieved by adding lactose or isopropyl-β-D-thiogalactopyranoside (IPTG).
   3683..3701    -  promoter       T3 promoter: promoter for bacteriophage T3 RNA polymerase
   3746..3762    -  protein_bind   lac operator: The lac repressor binds to the lac operator to inhibit transcription in E. coli. This inhibition can be relieved by adding lactose or isopropyl-β-D-thiogalactopyranoside (IPTG). lac repressor encoded by lacI
   3770..3800    -  promoter       lac promoter: promoter for the E. coli lac operon
   3815..3836    -  protein_bind   CAP binding site: CAP binding activates transcription in the presence of cAMP. E. coli catabolite activator protein
   3849..3941    -  CDS            lacI (fragment): lac repressor; lacI; The lac repressor binds to the lac operator to inhibit transcription in E. coli. This inhibition can be relieved by adding lactose or isopropyl-β-D-thiogalactopyranoside (IPTG).
   4124..4712    -  rep_origin     ori: high-copy-number ColE1/pMB1/pBR322/pUC origin of replication
   4883..5743    -  CDS            AmpR: β-lactamase; bla; confers resistance to ampicillin, carbenicillin, and related antibiotics
   5744..5848    -  promoter       AmpR promoter: bla
   5901..6329    -  rep_origin     f1 ori (sequence partly withheld): f1 bacteriophage origin of replication; arrow indicates direction of (+) strand synthesis
   6334..6489    -  CDS            lacZα (fragment): LacZα fragment of β-galactosidase; lacZ fragment
   6497..6515    +  promoter       T7 promoter: promoter for bacteriophage T7 RNA polymerase
   6882..7261    +  enhancer       CMV enhancer: human cytomegalovirus immediate early enhancer
   7263..1       +  promoter       chicken β-actin promoter (fragment) (across the origin): contains a 21-bp deletion relative to the standard chicken β-actin promoter
   7378..385     +  intron         chimeric intron (fragment) (across the origin): chimera between introns from chicken β-actin and rabbit β-globin
