[The description below was written by a language model from this plasmid's Addgene catalogue record and pLannotate feature annotations shown in this document.]
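Description:
pPBpuro-EGFP-eDHFR(69K6) is a mammalian expression plasmid built on the pPB backbone, a name that usually denotes a piggyBac transposon vector, although neither feature table annotates transposon terminal repeats, so that function cannot be confirmed from the record. In bacteria it is maintained through a ColE1/pUC-type origin and selected with ampicillin via the β-lactamase gene. The catalogue lists it as low copy despite the origin annotation. An f1 origin, T7 and T3 promoters and remnants of lac/lacZα sequences are carried over from the cloning-vector ancestry.

The payload is a single bicistronic cassette driven by the CAG promoter (CMV enhancer, chicken β-actin promoter and a chimeric β-actin/β-globin intron). The first open reading frame is a synthetic fusion of EGFP to E. coli dihydrofolate reductase, here an engineered variant designated 69K6. The record does not explain the nature of that modification. Downstream, an EMCV IRES allows translation of puromycin N-acetyltransferase from the same transcript, which is terminated by the bGH polyadenylation signal, so puromycin selection enriches for cells that also express the fusion protein. According to the depositor's notes and the associated study, the eDHFR tag is used in a chemogenetic system in which the small molecule mDcTMP controls protein translocation, in work on controlling plasma membrane signalling. The EGFP part makes the fusion's location visible.

Two sequence records are provided. The depositor's full sequence (8,162 nt) matches the expected backbone plus insert size, whereas the repository's sequencing result (7,383 nt) is labelled partial, with the β-actin promoter and chimeric intron annotated only as fragments.
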