Addgene plasmid #178850: pPBpuro-EGFP-eDHFR(69K6)
Purpose: Mammalian expression of EGFP-eDHFR(69K6)
Depositing lab: Shinya Tsukiji. Publication: A chemogenetic platform for controlling plasma membrane signaling and synthetic signal oscillation. Suzuki S, Nakamura A, Hatano Y, Yoshikawa M, Yoshii T, Sawada S, Atsuta-Tsunoda K, Aoki K, Tsukiji S. Cell Chem Biol. 2022 Sep 15;29(9):1446-1464.e10. doi: 10.1016/j.chembiol.2022.06.005. Epub 2022 Jul 13. PubMed 35835118.
Backbone
  Vector backbone: pPB
  Backbone manufacturer: Dr. Allan Bradley (Wellcome Sanger Institute)
  Backbone size w/o insert (bp): 6886
  Vector type: Mammalian Expression
  Selectable markers: Puromycin
Growth in bacteria
  Bacterial resistance: Ampicillin, 100 μg/mL
  Growth temperature: 30°C
  Growth strain: JM109
  Copy number: Low Copy
Gene/Insert
  Gene/Insert name: EGFP-eDHFR(69K6)
  Species: Synthetic
  Insert size (bp): 1276
  Promoter: CAG
  Cloning method: Restriction Enzyme; 5′ cloning site BamHI (not destroyed); 3′ cloning site HincII (not destroyed)
Terms and licenses: Academic/Nonprofit Terms; Industry Terms: Not Available to Industry
Depositor comments: The chemical mDcTMP, to control protein translocation, can be obtained from Funakoshi Co., Ltd. https://www.funakoshi.co.jp/exports_contents/95015. Please visit https://www.biorxiv.org/content/10.1101/2021.03.16.435568v1 for bioRxiv preprint.
How to cite: pPBpuro-EGFP-eDHFR(69K6) was a gift from Shinya Tsukiji (Addgene plasmid # 178850 ; http://n2t.net/addgene:178850 ; RRID:Addgene_178850)
